>Addgene plasmid #194380 | pcDNA3_GLP1R-V2R-NTEV-TCS-GV-2xHA | addgene full sequence | sequence record 381565 | Addgene NGS Result
GACGGATCGGGAGATCTCCCGATCCCCTATGGTGCACTCTCAGTACAATCTGCTCTGATGCCGCATAGTT
AAGCCAGTATCTGCTCCCTGCTTGTGTGTTGGAGGTCGCTGAGTAGTGCGCGAGCAAAATTTAAGCTACA
ACAAGGCAAGGCTTGACCGACAATTGCATGAAGAATCTGCTTAGGGTTAGGCGTTTTGCGCTGCTTCGCG
ATGTACGGGCCAGATATACGCGTTGACATTGATTATTGACTAGTTATTAATAGTAATCAATTACGGGGTC
ATTAGTTCATAGCCCATATATGGAGTTCCGCGTTACATAACTTACGGTAAATGGCCCGCCTGGCTGACCG
CCCAACGACCCCCGCCCATTGACGTCAATAATGACGTATGTTCCCATAGTAACGCCAATAGGGACTTTCC
ATTGACGTCAATGGGTGGAGTATTTACGGTAAACTGCCCACTTGGCAGTACATCAAGTGTATCATATGCC
AAGTACGCCCCCTATTGACGTCAATGACGGTAAATGGCCCGCCTGGCATTATGCCCAGTACATGACCTTA
TGGGACTTTCCTACTTGGCAGTACATCTACGTATTAGTCATCGCTATTACCATGGTGATGCGGTTTTGGC
AGTACATCAATGGGCGTGGATAGCGGTTTGACTCACGGGGATTTCCAAGTCTCCACCCCATTGACGTCAA
TGGGAGTTTGTTTTGGCACCAAAATCAACGGGACTTTCCAAAATGTCGTAACAACTCCGCCCCATTGACG
CAAATGGGCGGTAGGCGTGTACGGTGGGAGGTCTATATAAGCAGAGCTCTCTGGCTAACTAGAGAACCCA
CTGCTTACTGGCTTATCGAAATTAATACGACTCACTATAGGGAGACCCAAGCTTATCAACAAGTTTGTAC
AAAAAAGCAGAAGGGCCGTCAAGGCCCACCATGGCCGGCGCCCCCGGCCCGCTGCGCCTTGCGCTGCTGC
TGCTCGGGATGGTGGGCAGGGCCGGCCCCCGCCCCCAGGGTGCCACTGTGTCCCTCTGGGAGACGGTGCA
GAAATGGCGAGAATACCGACGCCAGTGCCAGCGCTCCCTGACTGAGGATCCACCTCCTGCCACAGACTTG
TTCTGCAACCGGACCTTCGATGAATACGCCTGCTGGCCAGATGGGGAGCCAGGCTCGTTCGTGAATGTCA
GCTGCCCCTGGTACCTGCCCTGGGCCAGCAGTGTGCCGCAGGGCCACGTGTACCGGTTCTGCACAGCTGA
AGGCCTCTGGCTGCAGAAGGACAACTCCAGCCTGCCCTGGAGGGACTTGTCGGAGTGCGAGGAGTCCAAG
CGAGGGGAAAGAAGCTCCCCGGAGGAGCAGCTCCTGTTCCTCTACATCATCTACACGGTGGGCTACGCAC
TCTCCTTCTCTGCTCTGGTTATCGCCTCTGCGATCCTCCTCGGCTTCAGACACCTGCACTGCACCAGGAA
CTACATCCACCTGAACCTGTTTGCATCCTTCATCCTGCGAGCATTGTCCGTCTTCATCAAGGACGCAGCC
CTGAAGTGGATGTATAGCACAGCCGCCCAGCAGCACCAGTGGGATGGGCTCCTCTCCTACCAGGACTCTC
TGAGCTGCCGCCTGGTGTTTCTGCTCATGCAGTACTGTGTGGCGGCCAATTACTACTGGCTCTTGGTGGA
GGGCGTGTACCTGTACACACTGCTGGCCTTCTCGGTCTTATCTGAGCAATGGATCTTCAGGCTCTACGTG
AGCATAGGCTGGGGTGTTCCCCTGCTGTTTGTTGTCCCCTGGGGCATTGTCAAGTACCTCTATGAGGACG
AGGGCTGCTGGACCAGGAACTCCAACATGAACTACTGGCTCATTATCCGGCTGCCCATTCTCTTTGCCAT
TGGGGTGAACTTCCTCATCTTTGTTCGGGTCATCTGCATCGTGGTATCCAAACTGAAGGCCAATCTCATG
TGCAAGACAGACATCAAATGCAGACTTGCCAAGTCCACGCTGACACTCATCCCCCTGCTGGGGACTCATG
AGGTCATCTTTGCCTTTGTGATGGACGAGCACGCCCGGGGGACCCTGCGCTTCATCAAGCTGTTTACAGA
GCTCTCCTTCACCTCCTTCCAGGGGCTGATGGTGGCCATATTATACTGCTTTGTCAACAATGAGGTCCAG
CTGGAATTTCGGAAGAGCTGGGAGCGCTGGCGGCTTGAGCACTTGCACATCCAGAGGGACAGCAGCATGA
AGCCCCTCAAGTGTCCCACCAGCAGCCTGAGCAGTGGAGCCACGGCGGGCAGCAGCATGTACACAGCCAC
TTGCCAGGCCTCCTGCAGCGGCCTCATGGGCCCAGCTTTCTTGTACAAAGTGGTTGATGGTACCGCCCGG
GGACGCACCCCACCCAGCCTGGGTCCCCAAGATGAGTCCTGCACCACCGCCAGCTCCTCCCTGGCCAAGG
ACACTTCATCGGATGTCGGAGGTGGAGGTAGCGGAGGTGGAGGTAGCGGAGAGAGCTTGTTTAAGGGACC
ACGTGATTACAACCCGATATCGAGCACCATTTGTCATTTGACGAATGAATCTGATGGGCACACAACATCG
TTGTATGGTATTGGATTTGGTCCCTTCATCATTACAAACAAGCACTTGTTTCGTCGCAATAATGGAACAC
TGTTGGTCCAATCACTACATGGTGTATTCAAGGTCAAGGACACCACGACTTTGCAACAACACCTCATTGA
TGGGAGGGACATGATGATTATTCGCATGCCTAAGGATTTCCCACCATTTCCTCAAAAGCTGAAATTTAGA
GAGCCACAAAGGGAAGAGCGCATATGTCTTGTGACAACCAACTTCCAAGCTCCCGAGAACCTGTACTTCC
AGGGTTCTAGAGAACAGAAGCTGATCTCAGAAGAGGATCTGGCCCGGGCCATGAAGCTACTGTCTTCTAT
CGAACAAGCATGCGATATTTGCCGACTTAAAAAGCTCAAGTGCTCCAAAGAAAAACCGAAGTGCGCCAAG
TGTCTGAAGAACAACTGGGAGTGTCGCTACTCTCCCAAAACCAAAAGGTCTCCGCTGACTAGGGCACATC
TGACAGAAGTGGAATCAAGGCTAGAAAGACTGGAACAGCTATTTCTACTGATTTTTCCTCGAGAAGACCT
TGACATGATTTTGAAAATGGATTCTTTACAGGATATAAAAGCATTGTTAACAGGATTATTTGTACAAGAT
AATGTGAATAAAGATGCCGTCACAGATAGATTGGCTTCAGTGGAGACTGATATGCCTCTAACATTGAGAC
AGCATAGAATAAGTGCGACATCATCATCGGAAGAGAGTAGTAACAAAGGTCAAAGACAGTTGACTGTATC
GCCGGAATTCCCGGGGATCAGCTTGATAATTCGATTCACCATGCCCAAGAAGAAGAGGAAGGTGGCGTAC
AGCCGCGCGCGTACGAAAAACAATTACGGGTCTACCATCGAGGGCCTGCTCGATCTCCCGGACGACGACG
CCCCCGAAGAGGCGGGGCTGGCGGCTCCGCGCCTGTCCTTTCTCCCCGCGGGACACACGCGCAGACTGTC
GACGGCCCCCCCGACCGATGTCAGCCTGGGGGACGAGCTCCACTTAGACGGCGAGGACGTCGCGATGGCG
CATGCCGACGCGCTAGACGATTTCGATCTGGACATGTTGGGGGACGGGGATTCCCCGGGTCCGGGATTTA
CCCCCCACGACTCCGCCCCCTACGGCGCTCTGGATATGGCCGACTTCGAGTTTGAGCAGATGTTTACCGA
TGCCCTTGGAATTGACGAGTACGGTGGGGGCTACCCATACGATGTTCCTGACTATGCGGGCTATCCCTAT
GACGTCCCGGACTATGCATGAGGGCCCTATTCTATAGTGTCACCTAAATGCTAGAGCTCGCTGATCAGCC
TCGACTGTGCCTTCTAGTTGCCAGCCATCTGTTGTTTGCCCCTCCCCCGTGCCTTCCTTGACCCTGGAAG
GTGCCACTCCCACTGTCCTTTCCTAATAAAATGAGGAAATTGCATCGCATTGTCTGAGTAGGTGTCATTC
TATTCTGGGGGGTGGGGTGGGGCAGGACAGCAAGGGGGAGGATTGGGAAGACAATAGCAGGCATGCTGGG
GATGCGGTGGGCTCTATGGCTTCTGAGGCGGAAAGAACCAGCTGGGGCTCTAGGGGGTATCCCC
[124 nt withheld, positions 4195-4318]
C
[91 nt withheld, positions 4320-4410]
A
[49 nt withheld, positions 4412-4460]
CCTTTGACGTTGGAGTCCACGTTCTTT
[37 nt withheld, positions 4488-4524]
ACCCTATCTCGGTCTATTCTTTTGATTTATAAGGGATTTTGCCGATTTCGGCCTATTGGTTAAAAAATGA
GCTGATTTAACAAAAATTTAACGCGAATTAATTCTGTGGAATGTGTGTCAGTTAGGGTGTGGAAAGTCCC
CAGGCTCCCCAGCAGGCAGAAGTATGCAAAGCATGCATCTCAATTAGTCAGCAACCAGGTGTGGAAAGTC
CCCAGGCTCCCCAGCAGGCAGAAGTATGCAAAGCATGCATCTCAATTAGTCAGCAACCATAGTCCCGCCC
CTAACTCCGCCCATCCCGCCCCTAACTCCGCCCAGTTCCGCCCATTCTCCGCCCCATGGCTGACTAATTT
TTTTTATTTATGCAGAGGCCGAGGCCGCCTCTGCCTCTGAGCTATTCCAGAAGTAGTGAGGAGGCTTTTT
TGGAGGCCTAGGCTTTTGCAAAAAGCTCCCGGGAGCTTGTATATCCATTTTCGGATCTGATCAAGAGACA
GGATGAGGATCGTTTCGCATGATTGAACAAGATGGATTGCACGCAGGTTCTCCGGCCGCTTGGGTGGAGA
GGCTATTCGGCTATGACTGGGCACAACAGACAATCGGCTGCTCTGATGCCGCCGTGTTCCGGCTGTCAGC
GCAGGGGCGCCCGGTTCTTTTTGTCAAGACCGACCTGTCCGGTGCCCTGAATGAACTGCAGGACGAGGCA
GCGCGGCTATCGTGGCTGGCCACGACGGGCGTTCCTTGCGCAGCTGTGCTCGACGTTGTCACTGAAGCGG
GAAGGGACTGGCTGCTATTGGGCGAAGTGCCGGGGCAGGATCTCCTGTCATCTCACCTTGCTCCTGCCGA
GAAAGTATCCATCATGGCTGATGCAATGCGGCGGCTGCATACGCTTGATCCGGCTACCTGCCCATTCGAC
CACCAAGCGAAACATCGCATCGAGCGAGCACGTACTCGGATGGAAGCCGGTCTTGTCGATCAGGATGATC
TGGACGAAGAGCATCAGGGGCTCGCGCCAGCCGAACTGTTCGCCAGGCTCAAGGCGCGCATGCCCGACGG
CGAGGATCTCGTCGTGACCCATGGCGATGCCTGCTTGCCGAATATCATGGTGGAAAATGGCCGCTTTTCT
GGATTCATCGACTGTGGCCGGCTGGGTGTGGCGGACCGCTATCAGGACATAGCGTTGGCTACCCGTGATA
TTGCTGAAGAGCTTGGCGGCGAATGGGCTGACCGCTTCCTCGTGCTTTACGGTATCGCCGCTCCCGATTC
GCAGCGCATCGCCTTCTATCGCCTTCTTGACGAGTTCTTCTGAGCGGGACTCTGGGGTTCGAAATGACCG
ACCAAGCGACGCCCAACCTGCCATCACGAGATTTCGATTCCACCGCCGCCTTCTATGAAAGGTTGGGCTT
CGGAATCGTTTTCCGGGACGCCGGCTGGATGATCCTCCAGCGCGGGGATCTCATGCTGGAGTTCTTCGCC
CACCCCAACTTGTTTATTGCAGCTTATAATGGTTACAAATAAAGCAATAGCATCACAAATTTCACAAATA
AAGCATTTTTTTCACTGCATTCTAGTTGTGGTTTGTCCAAACTCATCAATGTATCTTATCATGTCTGTAT
ACCGTCGACCTCTAGCTAGAGCTTGGCGTAATCATGGTCATAGCTGTTTCCTGTGTGAAATTGTTATCCG
CTCACAATTCCACACAACATACGAGCCGGAAGCATAAAGTGTAAAGCCTGGGGTGCCTAATGAGTGAGCT
AACTCACATTAATTGCGTTGCGCTCACTGCCCGCTTTCCAGTCGGGAAACCTGTCGTGCCAGCTGCATTA
ATGAATCGGCCAACGCGCGGGGAGAGGCGGTTTGCGTATTGGGCGCTCTTCCGCTTCCTCGCTCACTGAC
TCGCTGCGCTCGGTCGTTCGGCTGCGGCGAGCGGTATCAGCTCACTCAAAGGCGGTAATACGGTTATCCA
CAGAATCAGGGGATAACGCAGGAAAGAACATGTGAGCAAAAGGCCAGCAAAAGGCCAGGAACCGTAAAAA
GGCCGCGTTGCTGGCGTTTTTCCATAGGCTCCGCCCCCCTGACGAGCATCACAAAAATCGACGCTCAAGT
CAGAGGTGGCGAAACCCGACAGGACTATAAAGATACCAGGCGTTTCCCCCTGGAAGCTCCCTCGTGCGCT
CTCCTGTTCCGACCCTGCCGCTTACCGGATACCTGTCCGCCTTTCTCCCTTCGGGAAGCGTGGCGCTTTC
TCATAGCTCACGCTGTAGGTATCTCAGTTCGGTGTAGGTCGTTCGCTCCAAGCTGGGCTGTGTGCACGAA
CCCCCCGTTCAGCCCGACCGCTGCGCCTTATCCGGTAACTATCGTCTTGAGTCCAACCCGGTAAGACACG
ACTTATCGCCACTGGCAGCAGCCACTGGTAACAGGATTAGCAGAGCGAGGTATGTAGGCGGTGCTACAGA
GTTCTTGAAGTGGTGGCCTAACTACGGCTACACTAGAAGAACAGTATTTGGTATCTGCGCTCTGCTGAAG
CCAGTTACCTTCGGAAAAAGAGTTGGTAGCTCTTGATCCGGCAAACAAACCACCGCTGGTAGCGGTGGTT
TTTTTGTTTGCAAGCAGCAGATTACGCGCAGAAAAAAAGGATCTCAAGAAGATCCTTTGATCTTTTCTAC
GGGGTCTGACGCTCAGTGGAACGAAAACTCACGTTAAGGGATTTTGGTCATGAGATTATCAAAAAGGATC
TTCACCTAGATCCTTTTAAATTAAAAATGAAGTTTTAAATCAATCTAAAGTATATATGAGTAAACTTGGT
CTGACAGTTACCAATGCTTAATCAGTGAGGCACCTATCTCAGCGATCTGTCTATTTCGTTCATCCATAGT
TGCCTGACTCCCCGTCGTGTAGATAACTACGATACGGGAGGGCTTACCATCTGGCCCCAGTGCTGCAATG
ATACCGCGAGACCCACGCTCACCGGCTCCAGATTTATCAGCAATAAACCAGCCAGCCGGAAGGGCCGAGC
GCAGAAGTGGTCCTGCAACTTTATCCGCCTCCATCCAGTCTATTAATTGTTGCCGGGAAGCTAGAGTAAG
TAGTTCGCCAGTTAATAGTTTGCGCAACGTTGTTGCCATTGCTACAGGCATCGTGGTGTCACGCTCGTCG
TTTGGTATGGCTTCATTCAGCTCCGGTTCCCAACGATCAAGGCGAGTTACATGATCCCCCATGTTGTGCA
AAAAAGCGGTTAGCTCCTTCGGTCCTCCGATCGTTGTCAGAAGTAAGTTGGCCGCAGTGTTATCACTCAT
GGTTATGGCAGCACTGCATAATTCTCTTACTGTCATGCCATCCGTAAGATGCTTTTCTGTGACTGGTGAG
TACTCAACCAAGTCATTCTGAGAATAGTGTATGCGGCGACCGAGTTGCTCTTGCCCGGCGTCAATACGGG
ATAATACCGCGCCACATAGCAGAACTTTAAAAGTGCTCATCATTGGAAAACGTTCTTCGGGGCGAAAACT
CTCAAGGATCTTACCGCTGTTGAGATCCAGTTCGATGTAACCCACTCGTGCACCCAACTGATCTTCAGCA
TCTTTTACTTTCACCAGCGTTTCTGGGTGAGCAAAAACAGGAAGGCAAAATGCCGCAAAAAAGGGAATAA
GGGCGACACGGAAATGTTGAATACTCATACTCTTCCTTTTTCAATATTATTGAAGCATTTATCAGGGTTA
TTGTCTCATGAGCGGATACATATTTGAATGTATTTAGAAAAATAAACAAATAGGGGTTCCGCGCACATTT
CCCCGAAAAGTGCCACCTGACGTC
Features (pLannotate 1.2.2; 28 found; start..end, strand, type, name):
     28..80      -  misc_feature   bom (fragment): basis of mobility region from pBR322
    235..614     +  enhancer       CMV enhancer: human cytomegalovirus immediate early enhancer
    615..818     +  promoter       CMV promoter: human cytomegalovirus (CMV) immediate early promoter
    814..847     +  LTR            5' LTR (truncated) (fragment): truncated 5' long terminal repeat (LTR) from HIV-1
    863..881     +  promoter       T7 promoter: promoter for bacteriophage T7 RNA polymerase
    900..920     +  protein_bind   attB1: mutant version of attB; core recombination site for the Gateway® BP reaction BP Clonase™
    941..2329    +  CDS            GLP1R: GLP1R_HUMAN - Experimental evidence at protein level: Swiss-Prot protein existence level 1. G-protein coupled receptor for glucagon-like peptide 1 (GLP- 1) (PubMed:8405712, PubMed:8216285, PubMed:7517895, PubMed:19861722, PubMed:26308095, PubMed:27196125, PubMed:28514449). Ligand binding triggers activation of a signaling cascade that leads to the activation of adenylyl cyclase and increased intracellular cAMP levels (PubMed:8405712, PubMed:8216285, PubMed:7517895, PubMed:19861722, PubMed:26308095, PubMed:27196125, PubMed:28514449). Plays a role in regulating insulin secretion in response to G
   2343..2363    -  protein_bind   attB2: mutant version of attB; core recombination site for the Gateway® BP reaction BP Clonase™
   2375..2461    +  CDS            AVPR2 (fragment): V2R_HUMAN - Also known as ADHR, DIR, DIR3, V2R. Experimental evidence at protein level: Swiss-Prot protein existence level 1. Receptor for arginine vasopressin. The activity of this receptor is mediated by G proteins which activate adenylate cyclase. Involved in renal water reabsorption. From Homo sapiens (Human).
   2498..2848    +  CDS            TEV protease (fragment): tobacco etch virus protease (Kapust et al., 2001)
   2921..3361    +  CDS            GAL4 DNA binding domain: DNA binding domain of the GAL4 transcriptional activator; Saccharomyces cerevisiae GAL4 (truncated)
   3575..3808    +  CDS            VP16 AD: transcriptional activation domain of herpes simplex virus protein VP16 (Triezenberg et al., 1988; Cousens et al., 1989); UL48
   3812..3868    +  CDS            3xHA (fragment): three tandem HA epitope tags
   3881..3899    -  promoter       SP6 promoter: promoter for bacteriophage SP6 RNA polymerase
   3925..4149    +  polyA_signal   bGH poly(A) signal: bovine growth hormone polyadenylation signal
   4153..4174    +  promoter       SV40 promoter (fragment): SV40 enhancer and early promoter
   4195..4623    +  rep_origin     f1 ori (sequence partly withheld): f1 bacteriophage origin of replication; arrow indicates direction of (+) strand synthesis
   4637..4966    +  promoter       SV40 promoter: SV40 enhancer and early promoter
   5033..5824    +  CDS            neo: KKA2_KLEPN - Also known as kan, nptII. Experimental evidence at protein level: Swiss-Prot protein existence level 1. Resistance to kanamycin, neomycin, paromomycin, ribostamycin, butirosin and gentamicin B. From Klebsiella pneumoniae.
   5848..6006    +  CDS            ble (fragment): BLE_KLEPN - Experimental evidence at protein level: Swiss-Prot protein existence level 1. Binding protein with a strong affinity to the bleomycin family of antibiotics. Binds to CL990; an antimitotic-antibiotic compound. From Klebsiella pneumoniae.
   6001..6122    +  polyA_signal   SV40 poly(A) signal: SV40 polyadenylation signal
   6195..6211    -  protein_bind   lac operator: The lac repressor binds to the lac operator to inhibit transcription in E. coli. This inhibition can be relieved by adding lactose or isopropyl-β-D-thiogalactopyranoside (IPTG). lac repressor encoded by lacI
   6219..6249    -  promoter       lac promoter: promoter for the E. coli lac operon
   6264..6285    -  protein_bind   CAP binding site: CAP binding activates transcription in the presence of cAMP. E. coli catabolite activator protein
   6298..6390    -  CDS            lacI (fragment): lac repressor; lacI; The lac repressor binds to the lac operator to inhibit transcription in E. coli. This inhibition can be relieved by adding lactose or isopropyl-β-D-thiogalactopyranoside (IPTG).
   6573..7161    -  rep_origin     ori: high-copy-number ColE1/pMB1/pBR322/pUC origin of replication
   7332..8192    -  CDS            AmpR: β-lactamase; bla; confers resistance to ampicillin, carbenicillin, and related antibiotics
   8193..8297    -  promoter       AmpR promoter: bla
