[The description below was written by a language model from this plasmid's Addgene catalogue record and pLannotate feature annotations shown in this document.]
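Description:
pcDNA3_GLP1R-V2R-NTEV-TCS-GV-2xHA is an 8.3 kb mammalian expression plasmid on the pcDNA3 backbone, built by Gateway cloning for use in split TEV assays. It is propagated in E. coli at high copy from a ColE1/pUC-type origin under ampicillin selection (AmpR with its bla promoter) and also carries an f1 origin. An SV40 promoter-driven neo cassette with an SV40 poly(A) signal provides a marker for G418 selection in mammalian cells. T7 and SP6 promoters flank the insert region, as is typical of this backbone.

The payload is a single fusion open reading frame driven by the CMV enhancer/promoter and terminated by the bGH polyadenylation signal. The human GLP-1 receptor coding sequence sits between attB1 and attB2 recombination sites and reads on into a short fragment of the vasopressin V2 receptor (AVPR2), an N-terminal fragment of TEV protease (NTEV), a TEV cleavage site (TCS, named in the construct but not separately annotated), and the artificial transcription factor GV, composed of the GAL4 DNA-binding domain and the VP16 activation domain. A C-terminal 2xHA tag, annotated as a partial 3xHA match, allows detection of the fusion.

According to the associated publication title, the V2R segment serves as a β-arrestin binding motif in β-arrestin-2 recruitment assays. In the general split TEV design, a partner protein carrying the complementary TEV fragment is recruited to the activated receptor, which reconstitutes protease activity. Cleavage at the TCS then releases GAL4-VP16 to activate a GAL4-responsive reporter. The partner and reporter constructs are not part of this record.
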