Addgene plasmid #194380: pcDNA3_GLP1R-V2R-NTEV-TCS-GV-2xHA
Purpose: Split TEV assays
Depositing lab: Michael Wehr. Depositing organization: Klinikum der Ludwig Maximilians-Universitaet Muenchen. Publication: Improved Split TEV GPCR beta-arrestin-2 Recruitment Assays via Systematic Analysis of Signal Peptide and beta-arrestin Binding Motif Variants. Wu Y, von Hauff IV, Jensen N, Rossner MJ, Wehr MC. Biosensors (Basel). 2022 Dec 29;13(1):48. doi: 10.3390/bios13010048. PubMed 36671883.
Backbone
  Vector backbone: pcDNA3
  Vector type: Mammalian Expression
Growth in bacteria
  Bacterial resistance: Ampicillin, 100 μg/mL
  Growth temperature: 37°C
  Growth strain: DH5alpha
  Copy number: High Copy
Gene/Insert
  Gene/Insert name: GLP1R-V2R-NTEV-TCS-GV-2xHA
  Species: H. sapiens (human), Synthetic
  Entrez Gene: GLP1R (a.k.a. GLP-1, GLP-1-R, GLP-1R)
  Promoter: CMV
  Tag / fusion protein: 2xHA (C terminal on insert)
  Cloning method: Gateway Cloning
  Sequencing primers: 5′ CGCAAATGGGCGGTAGGCGTG; 3′ TAGAAGGCACAGTCGAGG
Terms and licenses: Academic/Nonprofit Terms; Industry Terms: Not Available to Industry
How to cite: pcDNA3_GLP1R-V2R-NTEV-TCS-GV-2xHA was a gift from Michael Wehr (Addgene plasmid # 194380 ; http://n2t.net/addgene:194380 ; RRID:Addgene_194380)
